>Addgene plasmid #53410 | PCYOX1L-bio-His | depositor full sequence | sequence record 83193 | PCYOX1L-bio-His sequence 8120 bps
GTCGACCTCCATCACGGCCTATAAGAGTGAGGGGGAGTCAGCGGAGTTCTCCTTCCCACTCAACCTTGGA
GAGGAAAGCCTGCAGGGAGAGTTGAGATGGAAGGCAGAGAAGGCTCCTTCTTCCCAGTCCTGGATCACCT
TCTCCCTAAAGAACCAAAAGGTGTCTGTGCAGAAGTCTACTAGCAACCCCAAGTTCCAGCTGTCCGAAAC
GCTCCCACTCACCCTTCAGATACCCCAGGTCTCCCTTCAGTTTGCTGGTTCTGGCAACCTGACCCTGACT
CTGGACAGAGGGATACTGTATCAGGAAGTGAACCTGGTGGTGATGAAAGTGACTCAGCCCGACAGCAACA
CTTTGACCTGTGAGGTGATGGGACCCACCTCACCCAAGATGAGACTGATCTTGAAGCAGGAGAATCAGGA
GGCCAGGGTCTCCAGGCAGGAGAAAGTGATTCAAGTGCAGGCCCCTGAAGCAGGGGTGTGGCAATGTCTA
CTGAGTGAAGGTGAAGAGGTCAAGATGGACTCCAAGATCCAGGTTTTATCCAAAGGGTTGAATTCCGGCA
GCCTGCACCACATCCTGGACGCCCAGAAGATGCTGTGGAACCACAGGGACAGGAACCTGCCTCCTCTGGC
CCCTCTGGGCCCCCACCACCATCACCACCATTGAGTCTAGACACGTGATTAATTAAGGATCCCCCGACCT
CGACCTCTGGCTAATAAAGGAAATTTATTTTCATTGCAATAGTGTGTTGGAATTTTTTGTGTCTCTCACT
CGGAAGGACATATGGGAGGGCAAATCATTTGGTCGAGATCCCTCGGAGATCTCTAGCTAGAGGATCGATC
CCCGCCCCGGACGAACTAAACCTGACTACGACATCTCTGCCCCTTCTTCGCGGGGCAGTGCATGTAATCC
CTTCAGTTGGTTGGTACAACTTGCCAACTGGGCCCTGTTCCACATGTGACACGGGGGGGGACCAAACACA
AAGGGGTTCTCTGACTGTAGTTGACATCCTTATAAATGGATGTGCACATTTGCCAACACTGAGTGGCTTT
CATCCTGGAGCAGACTTTGCAGTCTGTGGACTGCAACACAACATTGCCTTTATGTGTAACTCTTGGCTGA
AGCTCTTACACCAATGCTGGGGGACATGTACCTCCCAGGGGCCCAGGAAGACTACGGGAGGCTACACCAA
CGTCAATCAGAGGGGCCTGTGTAGCTACCGATAAGCGGACCCTCAAGAGGGCATTAGCAATAGTGTTTAT
AAGGCCCCCTTGTTAACCCTAAACGGGTAGCATATGCTTCCCGGGTAGTAGTATATACTATCCAGACTAA
CCCTAATTCAATAGCATATGTTACCCAACGGGAAGCATATGCTATCGAATTAGGGTTAGTAAAAGGGTCC
TAAGGAACAGCGATATCTCCCACCCCATGAGCTGTCACGGTTTTATTTACATGGGGTCAGGATTCCACGA
GGGTAGTGAACCATTTTAGTCACAAGGGCAGTGGCTGAAGATCAAGGAGCGGGCAGTGAACTCTCCTGAA
TCTTCGCCTGCTTCTTCATTCTCCTTCGTTTAGCTAATAGAATAACTGCTGAGTTGTGAACAGTAAGGTG
TATGTGAGGTGCTCGAAAACAAGGTTTCAGGTGACGCCCCCAGAATAAAATTTGGACGGGGGGTTCAGTG
GTGGCATTGTGCTATGACACCAATATAACCCTCACAAACCCCTTGGGCAATAAATACTAGTGTAGGAATG
AAACATTCTGAATATCTTTAACAATAGAAATCCATGGGGTGGGGACAAGCCGTAAAGACTGGATGTCCAT
CTCACACGAATTTATGGCTATGGGCAACACATAATCCTAGTGCAATATGATACTGGGGTTATTAAGATGT
GTCCCAGGCAGGGACCAAGACAGGTGAACCATGTTGTTACACTCTATTTGTAACAAGGGGAAAGAGAGTG
GACGCCGACAGCAGCGGACTCCACTGGTTGTCTCTAACACCCCCGAAAATTAAACGGGGCTCCACGCCAA
TGGGGCCCATAAACAAAGACAAGTGGCCACTCTTTTTTTTGAAATTGTGGAGTGGGGGCACGCGTCAGCC
CCCACACGCCGCCCTGCGGTTTTGGACTGTAAAATAAGGGTGTAATAACTTGGCTGATTGTAACCCCGCT
AACCACTGCGGTCAAACCACTTGCCCACAAAACCACTAATGGCACCCCGGGGAATACCTGCATAAGTAGG
TGGGCGGGCCAAGATAGGGGCGCGATTGCTGCGATCTGGAGGACAAATTACACACACTTGCGCCTGAGCG
CCAAGCACAGGGTTGTTGGTCCTCATATTCACGAGGTCGCTGAGAGCACGGTGGGCTAATGTTGCCATGG
GTAGCATATACTACCCAAATATCTGGATAGCATATGCTATCCTAATCTATATCTGGGTAGCATAGGCTAT
CCTAATCTATATCTGGGTAGCATATGCTATCCTAATCTATATCTGGGTAGTATATGCTATCCTAATTTAT
ATCTGGGTAGCATAGGCTATCCTAATCTATATCTGGGTAGCATATGCTATCCTAATCTATATCTGGGTAG
TATATGCTATCCTAATCTGTATCCGGGTAGCATATGCTATCCTAATAGAGATTAGGGTAGTATATGCTAT
CCTAATTTATATCTGGGTAGCATATACTACCCAAATATCTGGATAGCATATGCTATCCTAATCTATATCT
GGGTAGCATATGCTATCCTAATCTATATCTGGGTAGCATAGGCTATCCTAATCTATATCTGGGTAGCATA
TGCTATCCTAATCTATATCTGGGTAGTATATGCTATCCTAATTTATATCTGGGTAGCATAGGCTATCCTA
ATCTATATCTGGGTAGCATATGCTATCCTAATCTATATCTGGGTAGTATATGCTATCCTAATCTGTATCC
GGGTAGCATATGCTATCCTCATGATAAGCTGTCAAACATGAGAATTTTCTTGAAGACGAAAGGGCCTCGT
GATACGCCTATTTTTATAGGTTAATGTCATGATAATAATGGTTTCTTAGACGTCAGGTGGCACTTTTCGG
GGAAATGTGCGCGGAACCCCTATTTGTTTATTTTTCTAAATACATTCAAATATGTATCCGCTCATGAGAC
AATAACCCTGATAAATGCTTCAATAATATTGAAAAAGGAAGAGTATGAGTATTCAACATTTCCGTGTCGC
CCTTATTCCCTTTTTTGCGGCATTTTGCCTTCCTGTTTTTGCTCACCCAGAAACGCTGGTGAAAGTAAAA
GATGCTGAAGATCAGTTGGGTGCACGAGTGGGTTACATCGAACTGGATCTCAACAGCGGTAAGATCCTTG
AGAGTTTTCGCCCCGAAGAACGTTTTCCAATGATGAGCACTTTTAAAGTTCTGCTATGTGGCGCGGTATT
ATCCCGTGTTGACGCCGGGCAAGAGCAACTCGGTCGCCGCATACACTATTCTCAGAATGACTTGGTTGAG
TACTCACCAGTCACAGAAAAGCATCTTACGGATGGCATGACAGTAAGAGAATTATGCAGTGCTGCCATAA
CCATGAGTGATAACACTGCGGCCAACTTACTTCTGACAACGATCGGAGGACCGAAGGAGCTAACCGCTTT
TTTGCACAACATGGGGGATCATGTAACTCGCCTTGATCGTTGGGAACCGGAGCTGAATGAAGCCATACCA
AACGACGAGCGTGACACCACGATGCCTGCAGCAATGGCAACAACGTTGCGCAAACTATTAACTGGCGAAC
TACTTACTCTAGCTTCCCGGCAACAATTAATAGACTGGATGGAGGCGGATAAAGTTGCAGGACCACTTCT
GCGCTCGGCCCTTCCGGCTGGCTGGTTTATTGCTGATAAATCTGGAGCCGGTGAGCGTGGGTCTCGCGGT
ATCATTGCAGCACTGGGGCCAGATGGTAAGCCCTCCCGTATCGTAGTTATCTACACGACGGGGAGTCAGG
CAACTATGGATGAACGAAATAGACAGATCGCTGAGATAGGTGCCTCACTGATTAAGCATTGGTAACTGTC
AGACCAAGTTTACTCATATATACTTTAGATTGATTTAAAACTTCATTTTTAATTTAAAAGGATCTAGGTG
AAGATCCTTTTTGATAATCTCATGACCAAAATCCCTTAACGTGAGTTTTCGTTCCACTGAGCGTCAGACC
CCGTAGAAAAGATCAAAGGATCTTCTTGAGATCCTTTTTTTCTGCGCGTAATCTGCTGCTTGCAAACAAA
AAAACCACCGCTACCAGCGGTGGTTTGTTTGCCGGATCAAGAGCTACCAACTCTTTTTCCGAAGGTAACT
GGCTTCAGCAGAGCGCAGATACCAAATACTGTTCTTCTAGTGTAGCCGTAGTTAGGCCACCACTTCAAGA
ACTCTGTAGCACCGCCTACATACCTCGCTCTGCTAATCCTGTTACCAGTGGCTGCTGCCAGTGGCGATAA
GTCGTGTCTTACCGGGTTGGACTCAAGACGATAGTTACCGGATAAGGCGCAGCGGTCGGGCTGAACGGGG
GGTTCGTGCACACAGCCCAGCTTGGAGCGAACGACCTACACCGAACTGAGATACCTACAGCGTGAGCTAT
GAGAAAGCGCCACGCTTCCCGAAGGGAGAAAGGCGGACAGGTATCCGGTAAGCGGCAGGGTCGGAACAGG
AGAGCGCACGAGGGAGCTTCCAGGGGGAAACGCCTGGTATCTTTATAGTCCTGTCGGGTTTCGCCACCTC
TGACTTGAGCGTCGATTTTTGTGATGCTCGTCAGGGGGGCGGAGCCTATGGAAAAACGCCAGCAACGCGG
CCTTTTTACGGTTCCTGGCCTTTTGCTGGCCTTTTGCTCACATGTTCTTTCCTGCGTTATCCCCTGATTC
TGTGGATAACCGTATTACCGCCTTTGAGTGAGCTGATACCGCTCGCCGCAGCCGAACGACCGAGCGCAGC
GAGTCAGTGAGCGAGGAAGCGGAAGAGCGCCCAATACGCAAACCGCCTCTCCCCGCGCGTTGGCCGATTC
ATTAATGCAGCTGGCACGACAGGTTTCCCGACTGGAAAGCGGGCAGTGAGCGCAACGCAATTAATGTGAG
TTAGCTCACTCATTAGGCACCCCAGGCTTTACACTTTATGCTTCCGGCTCGTATGTTGTGTGGAATTGTG
AGCGGATAACAATTTCACACAGGAAACAGCTATGACCATGATTACGCCAAGCTCTAGCTAGAGGTCGACC
AATTCTCATGTTTGACAGCTTATCATCGCAGATCCGGGCAACGTTGTTGCCATTGCTGCAGGCGCAGAAC
TGGTAGGTATGGAAGATCTATACATTGAATCAATATTGGCAATTAGCCATATTAGTCATTGGTTATATAG
CATAAATCAATATTGGCTATTGGCCATTGCATACGTTGTATCTATATCATAATATGTACATTTATATTGG
CTCATGTCCAATATGACCGCCATGTTGACATTGATTATTGACTAGTTATTAATAGTAATCAATTACGGGG
TCATTAGTTCATAGCCCATATATGGAGTTCCGCGTTACATAACTTACGGTAAATGGCCCGCCTGGCTGAC
CGCCCAACGACCCCCGCCCATTGACGTCAATAATGACGTATGTTCCCATAGTAACGCCAATAGGGACTTT
CCATTGACGTCAATGGGTGGAGTATTTACGGTAAACTGCCCACTTGGCAGTACATCAAGTGTATCATATG
CCAAGTCCGCCCCCTATTGACGTCAATGACGGTAAATGGCCCGCCTGGCATTATGCCCAGTACATGACCT
TACGGGACTTTCCTACTTGGCAGTACATCTACGTATTAGTCATCGCTATTACCATGGTGATGCGGTTTTG
GCAGTACACCAATGGGCGTGGATAGCGGTTTGACTCACGGGGATTTCCAAGTCTCCACCCCATTGACGTC
AATGGGAGTTTGTTTTGGCACCAAAATCAACGGGACTTTCCAAAATGTCGTAATAACCCCGCCCCGTTGA
CGCAAATGGGCGGTAGGCGTGTACGGTGGGAGGTCTATATAAGCAGAGCTCGTTTAGTGAACCGTCAGAT
CCTCACTCTCTTCCGCATCGCTGTCTGCGAGGGCCAGCTGTTGGGCTCGCGGTTGAGGACAAACTCTTCG
CGGTCTTTCCAGTACTCTTGGATCGGAAACCCGTCGGCCTCCGAACGGTACTCCGCCACCGAGGGACCTG
AGCGAGTCCGCATCGACCGGATCGGAAAACCTCTCGAGAAAGGCGTCTAACCAGTCACAGTCGCAAGGTA
GGCTGAGCACCGTGGCGGGCGGCAGCGGGTGGCGGTCGGGGTTGTTTCTGGCGGAGGTGCTGCTGATGAT
GTAATTAAAGTAGGCGGTCTTGAGACGGCGGATGGTCGAGGTGAGGTGTGGCAGGCTTGAGATCCAGCTG
TTGGGGTGAGTACTCCCTCTCAAAAGCGGGCATTACTTCTGCGCTAAGATTGTCAGTTTCCAAAAACGAG
GAGGATTTGATATTCACCTGGCCCGATCTGGCCATACACTTGAGTGACAATGACATCCACTTTGCCTTTC
TCTCCACAGGTGTCCACTCCCAGGTCCAAGTTTAAACTGCGGCCGCCACCATGGCTAGAGCCCCTCCACT
GCTGGCCGCTCTGACAGCTCTGCTGGCTGCTGCCGCTGCTGGCGGAGATGCCCCTCCTGGCAAGATTGCC
GTCGTGGGAGCCGGCATTGGAGGATCCGCCGTGGCCCACTTCCTGCAGCAGCACTTCGGCCCCAGAGTGC
AGATCGACGTGTACGAGAAGGGCACCGTGGGAGGACGCCTGGCCACCATCAGCGTGAACAAGCAGCACTA
CGAGAGCGGAGCCGCCAGCTTTCACAGCCTGAGCCTGCACATGCAGGACTTCGTGAAGCTGCTGGGCCTG
AGACACAGACGGGAGGTCGTGGGCAGAAGCGCCATCTTCGGCGGCGAGCACTTCATGCTGGAAGAGACAG
ACTGGTATCTGCTGAACCTGTTCCGGCTGTGGTGGCACTACGGCATCAGCTTTCTGCGGCTGCAGATGTG
GGTGGAGGAAGTGATGGAAAAGTTCATGCGGATCTACAAGTACCAGGCCCACGGCTACGCCTTTAGCGGC
GTGGAGGAACTGCTGTACAGCCTGGGCGAGAGCACCTTCGTGAACATGACCCAGCACAGCGTGGCCGAGT
CTCTGCTCCAGGTCGGCGTGACCCAGCGGTTCATCGACGACGTGGTGTCCGCCGTGCTGAGAGCCAGCTA
CGGCCAGTCTGCCGCCATGCCTGCCTTTGCCGGCGCTATGTCTCTGGCTGGCGCCCAGGGATCTCTGTGG
AGCGTGGAGGGCGGCAACAAGCTCGTGTGCAGCGGCCTGCTGAAGCTGACCAAGGCCAACGTGATCCACG
CCACCGTGACCAGCGTGACCCTGCACAGCACCGAAGGCAAGGCCCTGTACCAGGTGGCCTACGAGAACGA
AGTGGGCAACAGCAGCGACTTCTACGACATCGTCGTGATCGCCACCCCCCTGCACCTGGACAACAGCAGC
AGCAACCTGACCTTCGCCGGCTTCCACCCCCCCATCGACGATGTGCAGGGCAGCTTCCAGCCTACCGTGG
TGTCCCTGGTGCACGGCTACCTGAACAGCTCCTACTTCGGCTTCCCCGACCCCAAGCTGTTCCCCTTCGC
CAACATCCTGACCACCGACTTCCCCAGCTTTTTCTGCACCCTGGATAACATCTGCCCCGTGAACATCAGC
GCCAGCTTCAGACGGAAGCAGCCCCAGGAAGCTGCTGTCTGGCGGGTGCAGAGCCCCAAGCCCCTGTTCC
GGACCCAGCTGAAAACCCTGTTCAGATCCTACTACAGCGTGCAGACCGCCGAATGGCAGGCCCACCCCCT
GTACGGCAGCAGACCCACCCTGCCCAGATTCGCCCTGCACGACCAGCTGTTCTACCTGAACGCCCTGGAA
TGGGCCGCCAGCAGCGTGGAAGTCATGGCCGTGGCCGCCAAGAATGTGGCCCTGCTGGCCTACAACCGGT
GGTATCAGGACCTGGACAAGATCGACCAGAAAGACCTGATGCACAAAGTGAAAACCGAACTCGGCGCGCC
Features (pLannotate 1.2.2; 19 found; start..end, strand, type, name):
    713..768     +  polyA_signal   β-globin poly(A) signal: rabbit β-globin polyadenylation signal (Gil and Proudfoot, 1987)
   1282..2963    -  rep_origin     oriP (fragment): Epstein-Barr virus oriP replication origin (Yates et al., 2000)
   3090..3194    +  promoter       AmpR promoter: bla
   3195..4055    +  CDS            AmpR: β-lactamase; bla; confers resistance to ampicillin, carbenicillin, and related antibiotics
   4226..4814    +  rep_origin     ori: high-copy-number ColE1/pMB1/pBR322/pUC origin of replication
   4997..5089    +  CDS            lacI (fragment): lac repressor; lacI; The lac repressor binds to the lac operator to inhibit transcription in E. coli. This inhibition can be relieved by adding lactose or isopropyl-β-D-thiogalactopyranoside (IPTG).
   5102..5123    +  protein_bind   CAP binding site: CAP binding activates transcription in the presence of cAMP. E. coli catabolite activator protein
   5138..5168    +  promoter       lac promoter: promoter for the E. coli lac operon
   5176..5192    +  protein_bind   lac operator: The lac repressor binds to the lac operator to inhibit transcription in E. coli. This inhibition can be relieved by adding lactose or isopropyl-β-D-thiogalactopyranoside (IPTG). lac repressor encoded by lacI
   5262..5278    +  promoter       tet promoter (fragment): E. coli promoter for tetracycline efflux protein gene
   5288..5313    -  CDS            bla(M) (fragment): β-lactamase lacking the signal sequence; bla(M); allows cytosolic expression of β-lactamase
   5487..5866    +  enhancer       CMV enhancer: human cytomegalovirus immediate early enhancer
   5868..6067    +  promoter       CMV promoter: human cytomegalovirus (CMV) immediate early promoter
   6135..6173    +  misc_feature   Ad SA (fragment): adenovirus major late transcript splice acceptor (Friedrich and Soriano, 1991)
   6206..6415    -  CDS            PTP (fragment): TERM_ADE02 - Experimental evidence at protein level: Swiss-Prot protein existence level 1. Protein covalently bound to the viral DNA that acts as a primer for viral genomic replication by DNA strand displacement. Assembles on the viral origin of replication in an initiation complex with viral polymerase, DBP, host NFIA and host POU2F1/OCT1. During initiation, the polymerase covalently couples the first dCTP with Ser- 580 of pTP. The terminal protein stimulates the template activity over 20 fold compared to protein-free templates. Neo-synthesized viral genomes are linked to two preterminal prot
   6446..6535    +  intron         chimeric intron (fragment): chimera between introns from adenovirus and immunoglobulin heavy chain genes
   6554..6600    +  CDS            IgH signal sequence (fragment): signal sequence from the mouse immunoglobulin heavy chain variable region
   6631..8112    +  CDS            PCYOX1L: PCYXL_HUMAN - Experimental evidence at protein level: Swiss-Prot protein existence level 1. Probable oxidoreductase. From Homo sapiens (Human).
   8110..553     +  CDS            Cd4 (fragment) (across the origin): CD4_RAT - Experimental evidence at protein level: Swiss-Prot protein existence level 1. Integral membrane glycoprotein that plays an essential role in the immune response and serves multiple functions in responses against both external and internal offenses. In T-cells, functions primarily as a coreceptor for MHC class II molecule:peptide complex. The antigens presented by class II peptides are derived from extracellular proteins while class I peptides are derived from cytosolic proteins. Interacts simultaneously with the T-cell receptor (TCR) and the MHC class II presented by antigen presenti
