[The description below was written by a language model from this plasmid's Addgene catalogue record and pLannotate feature annotations shown in this document.]
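Description:
PCYOX1L-bio-His is a mammalian expression plasmid of 8,120 bp built on the pTT3 backbone. It is designed to produce the ectodomain of human prenylcysteine oxidase-like protein (PCYOX1L) as a soluble, tagged recombinant protein. In bacteria it is maintained through a high-copy ColE1/pUC-type origin and selected with ampicillin via the β-lactamase gene. The backbone also carries a fragment of the Epstein-Barr virus oriP, an element that can support episomal maintenance in cells supplying EBNA1, which suits transient expression systems. The short lac, tet and bla fragments in the annotation appear to be backbone remnants with no stated role.

Expression is driven by the CMV immediate early enhancer and promoter. These are followed by adenovirus-derived leader, splice and intron sequences, one stretch of which is picked up by the automated annotation as a reverse-strand terminal protein fragment. The annotation also flags a short match to a mouse immunoglobulin heavy chain signal sequence just upstream of the insert. The chemically synthesised PCYOX1L insert of about 1.5 kb sits between retained NotI and AscI sites and reads directly into the backbone-encoded C-terminal cassette. That cassette consists of rat CD4 domains 3 and 4, an enzymatic biotinylation sequence, a linker and a His tag, with transcription terminated by a rabbit β-globin polyadenylation signal. Only the Cd4 portion of the tag is called in the feature table.

The CD4 domains provide a common epitope for detection. The biotinylation sequence allows site-specific biotinylation for capture on streptavidin, and the His tag permits metal-affinity purification. The associated publication concerns a human platelet receptor protein microarray, consistent with use of this construct in screening for extracellular protein interactions.
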