Addgene plasmid #53410: PCYOX1L-bio-His
Purpose: Expresses full-length Prenylcysteine oxidase-like precursor ectodomain in mammalian cells. C-terminal rat Cd4d3+4 tag, biotinylation sequence and His tag.
Depositing lab: Gavin Wright. Depositing organization: Wellcome Sanger Institute. Publication: A human platelet receptor protein microarray identifies FcepsilonR1alpha as an activating PEAR1 ligand. Sun Y, Vandenbriele C, Kauskot A, Verhamme P, Hoylaerts MF, Wright GJ. Mol Cell Proteomics. 2015 Feb 23. pii: mcp.M114.046946. 10.1074/mcp.M114.046946 PubMed 25713122.
Backbone
  Vector backbone: pTT3
  Backbone manufacturer: Yves Durocher, NRC
  Backbone size w/o insert (bp): 6618
  Total vector size (bp): 8120
  Modifications to backbone: Rat CD4 d3+4, enzymatic biotinylation sequence, linker and His tag (CD4d3+4-BioLHis).
  Vector type: Mammalian Expression
Growth in bacteria
  Bacterial resistance: Ampicillin, 100 μg/mL
  Growth temperature: 37°C
  Growth strain: Top10
  Copy number: High Copy
Gene/Insert
  Gene/Insert name: PCYOX1L (alt name: Prenylcysteine oxidase-like precursor)
  Species: H. sapiens (human)
  Insert size (bp): 1502
  Entrez Gene: PCYOX1L (a.k.a. PSEC0105)
  Promoter: CMV
  Tag / fusion protein: rat CD4 d3+4 (C terminal on backbone); enzymatic biotinylation sequence (C terminal on backbone); His tag (C terminal on backbone)
  Cloning method: Restriction Enzyme; 5′ cloning site NotI (not destroyed); 3′ cloning site AscI (not destroyed)
  Sequencing primers: 5′ CMV-fwd
Resource information
  A portion of this plasmid was derived from a plasmid made by: Insert was chemically synthesised.
Terms and licenses: Academic/Nonprofit Terms; Industry Terms: Not Available to Industry
Depositor comments: Article ref 130
How to cite: PCYOX1L-bio-His was a gift from Gavin Wright (Addgene plasmid # 53410 ; http://n2t.net/addgene:53410 ; RRID:Addgene_53410)
