>Addgene plasmid #53410 | PCYOX1L-bio-His | addgene partial sequence | sequence record 94598 | pMT2-F 5'-TTGCCTTTCTCTCCACAGGT-3'
ACTGCGGCCGCCACCATGGCTAGAGCCCCTCCACTGCTGGCCGCTCTGACAGCTCTGCTGGCTGCTGCCG
CTGCTGGCGGAGATGCCCCTCCTGGCAAGATTGCCGTCGTGGGAGCCGGCATTGGAGGATCCGCCGTGGC
CCACTTCCTGCAGCAGCACTTCGGCCCCAGAGTGCAGATCGACGTGTACGAGAAGGGCACCGTGGGAGGA
CGCCTGGCCACCATCAGCGTGAACAAGCAGCACTACGAGAGCGGAGCCGCCAGCTTTCACAGCCTGAGCC
TGCACATGCAGGACTTCGTGAAGCTGCTGGGCCTGAGACACAGACGGGAGGTCGTGGGCAGAAGCGCCAT
CTTCGGCGGCGAGCACTTCATGCTGGAAGAGACAGACTGGTATCTGCTGAACCTGTTCCGGCTGTGGTGG
CACTACGGCATCAGCTTTCTGCGGCTGCAGATGTGGGTGGAGGAAGTGATGGAAAAGTTCATGCGGATCT
ACAAGTACCAGGCCCACGGCTACGCCTTTAGCGGCGTGGAGGAACTGCTGTACAGCCTGGGCGAGAGCAC
CTTCGTGAACATGACCCAGCACAGCGTGGCCGAGTCTCTGCTCCAGGTCGGCGTGACCCAGCGGTTCATC
GACGACGTGGTGTCCGCCGTGCTGAGAGCCAGCTACGGCCAGTCTGCCGCCATGCCTGCCTTTGCCGGCG
CTATGTCTCTGGCTGGCGCCCAGGGATCTCTGTGGAGCGTGGAGGGCGGCAACAAGCTCGTGTGCAGCGG
CCTGCTGAAGCTGACCAAGGCCAACGTGATCCACGCCACCGTGACCAGCGTGACCCTGCACAGCACCGAA
GGCAAGGC
