>Addgene plasmid #53410 | PCYOX1L-bio-His | addgene partial sequence | sequence record 94820 | rb_glob_PA_term-R 5'-CCCATATGTCCTTCCGAGTG-3'
AATAAATTTCCTTTATTAGCCAGAGGTCGAGGTCGGGGGATCCTTAATTAATCACGTGTCTAGACTCAAT
GGTGGTGATGGTGGTGGGGGCCCAGAGGGGCCAGAGGAGGCAGGTTCCTGTCCCTGTGGTTCCACAGCAT
CTTCTGGGCGTCCAGGATGTGGTGCAGGCTGCCGGAATTCAACCCTTTGGATAAAACCTGGATCTTGGAG
TCCATCTTGACCTCTTCACCTTCACTCAGTAGACATTGCCACACCCCTGCTTCAGGGGCCTGCACTTGAA
TCACTTTCTCCTGCCTGGAGACCCTGGCCTCCTGATTCTCCTGCTTCAAGATCAGTCTCATCTTGGGTGA
GGTGGGTCCCATCACCTCACAGGTCAAAGTGTTGCTGTCGGGCTGAGTCACTTTCATCACCACCAGGTTC
ACTTCCTGATACAGTATCCCTCTGTCCAGAGTCAGGGTCAGGTTGCCAGAACCAGCAAACTGAAGGGAGA
CCTGGGGTATCTGAAGGGTGAGTGGGAGCGTTTCGGACAGCTGGAACTTGGGGTTGCTAGTAGACTTCTG
CACAGACACCTTTTGGTTCTTTAGGGAGAAGGTGATCCAGGACTGGGAAGAAGGAGCCTTCTCTGCCTTC
CATCTCAACTCTCCCTGCAGGCTTTCCTCTCCAAGGTTGAGTGGGAAGGAGAACTCCGCTGACTCCCCCT
CACTCTTATAGGCCGTGATGGAGGTCGACGGCGCGCCGAGTTCGGTTTTCACTTTGTGCATCAGGTCTTT
CTGGTCGATCTTGTCCAGGT
